>Addgene plasmid #207434 | pPI462 | addgene full sequence | sequence record 414393 | Addgene NGS Result
ACTAGTGGTGGTTCAGGAGGTAGTGTTTCAAAAGGTGAAGAAGATAATATGGCATCGTTACCAGCTACAC
ATGAGTTACATATATTCGGTAGCATTAATGGTGTTGATTTTGATATGGTGGGACAAGGTACCGGTAATCC
TAATGATGGTTACGAAGAACTAAATTTAAAATCGACTAAAGGTGACTTACAATTTTCTCCATGGATTTTA
GTGCCACATATAGGGTATGGTTTTCATCAATACTTACCATATCCAGATGGTATGTCACCATTTCAAGCTG
CAATGGTTGATGGATCAGGTTATCAAGTTCATAGAACAATGCAATTTGAAGATGGTGCTTCATTAACTGT
TAATTATAGATACACATATGAAGGCTCACATATTAAAGGTGAAGCTCAAGTTAAAGGTACTGGTTTCCCA
GCCGATGGCCCAGTTATGACAAATAGTTTAACAGCAGCAGATTGGTGTAGATCCAAAAAAACTTATCCAA
ATGATAAAACAATTATTTCAACTTTTAAATGGTCATATACAACCGGTAATGGTAAACGTTATCGTTCAAC
AGCCCGTACAACATATACTTTTGCTAAACCAATGGCAGCTAATTATTTAAAAAATCAACCAATGTATGTT
TTTCGTAAAACAGAGTTAAAACATTCAAAAACAGAACTTAATTTTAAAGAATGGCAAAAAGCATTTACAG
ACGTTATGTAAGATCTGATATCATAACTTCGTATAATGTATGCTATACGAAGTTATACTACTCTCGAGAT
TTTATTTAATATACTAAATAATAAAAAAGTTAAAAAATGATCATTGGATAAATTTTTTATAATTATAAAT
AAAGATAATAATTTTTTTTTTAACAAAACTAAAAATAAAAATAATAAAATAATTGTTAAAATAGGTTTTT
TTTTTTTTTTTTTTTTTTAATAAATGGTATTTATTAATTTATTTGTTGTGTGTGTTTTTTTTTTATAATA
TTTTTTTTTTTAGCATTGAATTAAGAAGAAATCAAATTGATGCGGCCGCTTAGTTAGCCTCCCCCATCTC
CCGATCCGGACGAGTGCTGGGGCGTCGGTTTCCACTATCGGCGAGTACTTCTACACAGCCATCGGTCCAG
ACGGCCGCGCTTCTGCGGGCGATTTGTGTACGCCCGACAGTCCCGGCTCCGGATCGGACGATTGCGTCGC
ATCGACCCTGCGCCCAAGCTGCATCATCGAAATTGCCGTCAACCAAGCTCTGATAGAGTTGGTCAAGACC
AATGCGGAGCATATACGCCCGGAGCCGCGGCGATCCTGCAAGCTCCGGATGCCTCCGCTCGAAGTAGCGC
GTCTGCTGCTCCATACAAGCCAACCACGGCCTCCAGAAGAAGATGTTGGCGACCTCGTATTGGGAATCCC
CGAACATCGCCTCGCTCCAGTCAATGACCGCTGTTATGCGGCCATTGTCCGTCAGGACATTGTTGGAGCC
GAAATCCGCGTGCACGAGGTGCCGGACTTCGGGGCAGTCCTCGGCCCAAAGCATCAGCTCATCGAGAGCC
TGCGCGACGGACGCACTGACGGTGTCGTCCATCACAGTTTGCCAGTGATACACATGGGGATCAGCAATCG
CGCATATGAAATCACGCCATGTAGTGTATTGACCGATTCCTTGCGGTCCGAATGGGCCGAACCCGCTCGT
CTGGCTAAGATCGGCCGCAGCGATCGCATCCATGGCCTCCGCGACCGGCTGCAGAACAGCGGGCAGTTCG
GTTTCAGGCAGGTCTTGCAACGTGACACCCTGTGCACGGCGGGAGATGCAATAGGTCAGGCTCTCGCTGA
ACTCCCCAATGTCAAGCACTTCCGGAATCGGGAGCGCGGCCGATGCAAAGTGCCGATAAACATAACGATC
TTTGTAGAAACCATCGGCGCAGCTATTTACCCGCAGGACATATCCACGCCCTCCTACATCGAAGCTGAAA
GCACGAGATTCTTCGCCCTCCGAGAGCTGCATCAGGTCGGAGACGCTGTCGAACTTTTCGATCAGAAACT
TCTCGACAGACGTCGCGGTGAGTTCAGGCTTTTTCATTAGGTCTTGTTGAGAAATGTTAAATTGATCCAT
TTTTTGCTAGCTGTGAAATTAGTTTAAAATACAAATAAAGAGTTATAATAATATACAGTTGAATAAAAAA
AAAAAAAAWRAATTGRAAAATTTATTTTTAWAWAAAAAAAAAAAAAWTTTAAAAAAAAAAAAAAAAAWWA
AAAAAAAAAAAAAAAAAAAAAAAAAAAAAAAAAAATTMAACTGTGGGTGACCCAAATTTTATTTAAAAAA
AAAAAAAAAATGGATCACTTTTGGGTGGTTGGAAAAAAAAAAAAAAAAAAATTGAAAATATAATGTTAGT
CATATGATTAATCATTAATTAATTCTTTTTTTTTTTTTTTTTATTTTTTATTTTTTTTTTTCAATATTCC
AATTATGACACACACTAACATCACAAAATACAAAATTTTGGGATCCACTACTATAACTTCGTATAATGTA
TGCTATACGAAGTTATTTAATTAATTAAGATATCAAGCTTGATAGCTCTGCCTACTGAAGGCCGGCAGAG
GCGGTTTGCGTATTGGGCGCTCTTCCGCTTCCTCGCTCACTGACTCGCTGCGCTCGGTCGTTCGGCTGCG
GCGAGCGGTATCAGCTCACTCAAAGGCGGTAATACGGTTATCCACAGAATCAGGGGATAACGCAGGAAAG
AACATGTGAGCAAAAGGCCAGCAAAAGGCCAGGAACCGTAAAAAGGCCGCGTTGCTGGCGTTTTTCCATA
GGCTCCGCCCCCCTGACGAGCATCACAAAAATCGACGCTCAAGTCAGAGGTGGCGAAACCCGACAGGACT
ATAAAGATACCAGGCGTTTCCCCCTGGAAGCTCCCTCGTGCGCTCTCCTGTTCCGACCCTGCCGCTTACC
GGATACCTGTCCGCCTTTCTCCCTTCGGGAAGCGTGGCGCTTTCTCATAGCTCACGCTGTAGGTATCTCA
GTTCGGTGTAGGTCGTTCGCTCCAAGCTGGGCTGTGTGCACGAACCCCCCGTTCAGCCCGACCGCTGCGC
CTTATCCGGTAACTATCGTCTTGAGTCCAACCCGGTAAGACACGACTTATCGCCACTGGCAGCAGCCACT
GGTAACAGGATTAGCAGAGCGAGGTATGTAGGCGGTGCTACAGAGTTCTTGAAGTGGTGGCCTAACTACG
GCTACACTAGAAGAACAGTATTTGGTATCTGCGCTCTGCTGAAGCCAGTTACCTTCGGAAAAAGAGTTGG
TAGCTCTTGATCCGGCAAACAAACCACCGCTGGTAGCGGTGGTTTTTTTGTTTGCAAGCAGCAGATTACG
CGCAGAAAAAAAGGATCTCAAGAAGATCCTTTGATCTTTTCTACGGGGTCTGACGCTCAGTGGAACGAAA
ACTCACGTTAAGGGATTTTGGTCATGAGATTATCAAAAAGGATCTTCACCTAGATCCTTTTAAATTAAAA
ATGAAGTTTTAAATCAATCTAAAGTATATATGAGTAAACTTGGTCTGACAGTTACCAATGCTTAATCAGT
GAGGCACCTATCTCAGCGATCTGTCTATTTCGTTCATCCATAGTTGCCTGACTCCCCGTCGTGTAGATAA
CTACGATACGGGAGGGCTTACCATCTGGCCCCAGTGCTGCAATGATACCGCGAGACCCACGCTCACCGGC
TCCAGATTTATCAGCAATAAACCAGCCAGCCGGAAGGGCCGAGCGCAGAAGTGGTCCTGCAACTTTATCC
GCCTCCATCCAGTCTATTAATTGTTGCCGGGAAGCTAGAGTAAGTAGTTCGCCAGTTAATAGTTTGCGCA
ACGTTGTTGCCATTGCTACAGGCATCGTGGTGTCACGCTCGTCGTTTGGTATGGCTTCATTCAGCTCCGG
TTCCCAACGATCAAGGCGAGTTACATGATCCCCCATGTTGTGCAAAAAAGCGGTTAGCTCCTTCGGTCCT
CCGATCGTTGTCAGAAGTAAGTTGGCCGCAGTGTTATCACTCATGGTTATGGCAGCACTGCATAATTCTC
TTACTGTCATGCCATCCGTAAGATGCTTTTCTGTGACTGGTGAGTACTCAACCAAGTCATTCTGAGAATA
GTGTATGCGGCGACCGAGTTGCTCTTGCCCGGCGTCAATACGGGATAATACCGCGCCACATAGCAGAACT
TTAAAAGTGCTCATCATTGGAAAACGTTCTTCGGGGCGAAAACTCTCAAGGATCTTACCGCTGTTGAGAT
CCAGTTCGATGTAACCCACTCGTGCACCCAACTGATCTTCAGCATCTTTTACTTTCACCAGCGTTTCTGG
GTGAGCAAAAACAGGAAGGCAAAATGCCGCAAAAAAGGGAATAAGGGCGACACGGAAATGTTGAATACTC
ATACTCTTCCTTTTTCAATATTATTGAAGCATTTATCAGGGTTATTGTCTCATGAGCGGATACATATTTG
AATGTATTTAGAAAAATAAACAAATAGGGGTTCCGCGCACATTTCCCCGAAAAGTGCCACCTGACGCGCC
CTGTAGCGGGATCA
Features (pLannotate 1.2.2; 8 found; start..end, strand, type, name):
     25..708     +  CDS            mNeonGreen: mNeonGreen is a basic (constitutively fluorescent) green/yellow fluorescent protein published in 2013, derived from Branchiostoma lanceolatum. It is reported to be a very rapidly-maturing monomer with moderate acid sensitivity.
    723..756     -  protein_bind   loxP: Cre-mediated recombination occurs in the 8-bp core sequence (GCATACAT). Cre recombinase
   1032..2067    -  CDS            HygR (fragment): hygromycin B phosphotransferase confers resistance to hygromycin
   2417..2435    -  misc_feature   CEN4 (fragment): S. cerevisiae CEN4 centromere
   2503..2536    -  protein_bind   loxP: Cre-mediated recombination occurs in the 8-bp core sequence (GCATACAT). Cre recombinase
   2793..3381    -  rep_origin     ori: high-copy-number ColE1/pMB1/pBR322/pUC origin of replication
   3552..4412    -  CDS            AmpR: β-lactamase; bla; confers resistance to ampicillin, carbenicillin, and related antibiotics
   4413..4517    -  promoter       AmpR promoter: bla
