[The description below was written by a language model from this plasmid's Addgene catalogue record and pLannotate feature annotations shown in this document.]
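Description:
pPI462 is a knock-in plasmid for creating C-terminal mNeonGreen fusions at endogenous loci, built on the pDM1355 backbone. It comes from a toolkit described in a publication on genetic engineering of wild-type and axenic strains of Dictyostelium discoideum, which suggests that organism as the intended host, although the catalogue lists the vector type as unspecified. The sequenced plasmid is 4,564 nt. In E. coli it is maintained through a ColE1/pUC-type origin and selected with ampicillin via the bla gene and its own promoter. The origin annotation calls it high-copy, but the repository lists the plasmid as low copy.

The payload begins with the coding sequence for mNeonGreen, a bright, rapidly maturing monomeric green/yellow fluorescent protein. It is followed immediately by a hygromycin phosphotransferase cassette, on the opposite strand, flanked by two loxP sites. This arrangement fits the stated knock-in purpose. After homology sequences from a target gene are added, integration would place mNeonGreen in frame at the 3′ end of the gene, so the fusion is expressed under native control. Hygromycin selects the integrants. Because both loxP sites lie in the same orientation, Cre recombinase can later excise the marker and leave a single loxP scar, allowing the marker to be reused for further modifications.

The feature table does not annotate the promoter or terminator driving the hygromycin gene, and no homology arms are present. The cloning sites used to insert such arms are also not recorded. A 19-nt match to yeast CEN4 between the resistance gene and the second loxP site is most likely a spurious hit in AT-rich sequence, not a functional centromere.
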