Addgene plasmid #207434: pPI462
Purpose: Knock in plasmid for mNeonGreen fusions C-terminal
Depositing lab: Rob Kay. Depositing organization: MRC Laboratory of Molecular Biology. Publication: Rapid and efficient genetic engineering of both wild type and axenic strains of Dictyostelium discoideum. Paschke P, Knecht DA, Silale A, Traynor D, Williams TD, Thomason PA, Insall RH, Chubb JR, Kay RR, Veltman DM. PLoS One. 2018 May 30;13(5):e0196809. doi: 10.1371/journal.pone.0196809. eCollection 2018. PubMed 29847546.
Backbone
  Vector backbone: pDM1355
  Vector type: Unspecified
  Selectable markers: Hygromycin
Growth in bacteria
  Bacterial resistance: Ampicillin, 100 μg/mL
  Growth temperature: 30°C
  Growth strain: NEB Stable
  Copy number: Low Copy
Gene/Insert
  Gene/Insert name: C-terminal mNeonGreen
  Species: Synthetic
  Cloning method: Restriction Enzyme; 5′ cloning site unknown (unknown if destroyed)
Terms and licenses: Academic/Nonprofit Terms; Industry Terms: Not Available to Industry
How to cite: pPI462 was a gift from Rob Kay (Addgene plasmid # 207434 ; http://n2t.net/addgene:207434 ; RRID:Addgene_207434)
